>Addgene plasmid #221443 | pcDNA5-FRT/T0-eGFP-SLD1+SLD2 | addgene full sequence | sequence record 437498 | Addgene NGS Result
GACGGATCGGGAGATCTCCCGATCCCCTATGGTGCACTCTCAGTACAATCTGCTCTGATGCCGCATAGTT
AAGCCAGTATCTGCTCCCTGCTTGTGTGTTGGAGGTCGCTGAGTAGTGCGCGAGCAAAATTTAAGCTACA
ACAAGGCAAGGCTTGACCGACAATTGCATGAAGAATCTGCTTAGGGTTAGGCGTTTTGCGCTGCTTCGCG
ATGTACGGGCCAGATATACGCGTTGACATTGATTATTGACTAGTTATTAATAGTAATCAATTACGGGGTC
ATTAGTTCATAGCCCATATATGGAGTTCCGCGTTACATAACTTACGGTAAATGGCCCGCCTGGCTGACCG
CCCAACGACCCCCGCCCATTGACGTCAATAATGACGTATGTTCCCATAGTAACGCCAATAGGGACTTTCC
ATTGACGTCAATGGGTGGAGTATTTACGGTAAACTGCCCACTTGGCAGTACATCAAGTGTATCATATGCC
AAGTACGCCCCCTATTGACGTCAATGACGGTAAATGGCCCGCCTGGCATTATGCCCAGTACATGACCTTA
TGGGACTTTCCTACTTGGCAGTACATCTACGTATTAGTCATCGCTATTACCATGGTGATGCGGTTTTGGC
AGTACATCAATGGGCGTGGATAGCGGTTTGACTCACGGGGATTTCCAAGTCTCCACCCCATTGACGTCAA
TGGGAGTTTGTTTTGGCACCAAAATCAACGGGACTTTCCAAAATGTCGTAACAACTCCGCCCCATTGACG
CAAATGGGCGGTAGGCGTGTACGGTGGGAGGTCTATATAAGCAGAGCTCTCCCTATCAGTGATAGAGATC
TCCCTATCAGTGATAGAGATCGTCGACGAGCTCGTTTAGTGAACCGTCAGATCGCCTGGAGACGCCATCC
ACGCTGTTTTGACCTCCATAGAAGACACCGGGACCGATCCAGCCTCCGGACTCTAGCGTTTAAACTTAAG
CTTGGTACCATGGTGAGCAAGGGCGAGGAGCTGTTCACCGGGGTGGTGCCCATCCTGGTCGAGCTGGACG
GCGACGTAAACGGCCACAAGTTCAGCGTGTCCGGCGAGGGCGAGGGCGATGCCACCTACGGCAAGCTGAC
CCTGAAGTTCATCTGCACCACCGGCAAGCTGCCCGTGCCCTGGCCCACCCTCGTGACCACCCTGACCTAC
GGCGTGCAGTGCTTCAGCCGCTACCCCGACCACATGAAGCAGCACGACTTCTTCAAGTCCGCCATGCCCG
AAGGCTACGTCCAGGAGCGCACCATCTTCTTCAAGGACGACGGCAACTACAAGACCCGCGCCGAGGTGAA
GTTCGAGGGCGACACCCTGGTGAACCGCATCGAGCTGAAGGGCATCGACTTCAAGGAGGACGGCAACATC
CTGGGGCACAAGCTGGAGTACAACTACAACAGCCACAACGTCTATATCATGGCCGACAAGCAGAAGAACG
GCATCAAGGTGAACTTCAAGATCCGCCACAACATCGAGGACGGCAGCGTGCAGCTCGCCGACCACTACCA
GCAGAACACCCCCATCGGCGACGGCCCCGTGCTGCTGCCCGACAACCACTACCTGAGCACCCAGTCCGCC
CTGAGCAAAGACCCCAACGAGAAGCGCGATCACATGGTCCTGCTGGAGTTCGTGACCGCCGCCGGGATCA
CTCTCGGCATGGACGAGCTGTACAAGGGCGCGCCAGTCTTGGTGGAAGGGCCCACCCTCCCAGAGACCCC
CCGACTCTTCCCACTCAAAATCCGTTGCCGGGCTGACCTGGTCAGATTGCCCCTCAGGATGTCGGAGCCC
CTGCAGAGTGTGGTGGACCACATGGCCACCCACCTTGGGGTGTCCCCAAGCAGGATCCTTTTGCTTTTTG
GAGAGACAGAGCTATCACCTACTGCCACTCCCAGGACCCTAAAGCTCGGAGTGGCTGACATCATTGACTG
TGTGGTACTAACAAGTTCTCCAGAGGCCACAGAGACGTCCCAACAGCTCCAGCTCCGGGTGCAGGGAAAG
GAGAAACACCAGACACTGGAAGTCTCACTGTCTCGAGATTCCCCTCTAAAGACCCTCATGTCCCACTATG
AGGAGGCCATGGGACTGTCGGGACGGAAGCTCTCCTTCTTCTTTGATGGGACAAAGCTTTCAGGCAGGGA
GCTGCCAGCTGACCTGGGCATGGAATCTGGGGACCTCATTGAGGTCTGGGGCTGAGATATCCATCACACT
GGCGGCCGCTCGAGTCTAGAGGGCCCGTTTAAACCCGCTGATCAGCCTCGACTGTGCCTTCTAGTTGCCA
GCCATCTGTTGTTTGCCCCTCCCCCGTGCCTTCCTTGACCCTGGAAGGTGCCACTCCCACTGTCCTTTCC
TAATAAAATGAGGAAATTGCATCGCATTGTCTGAGTAGGTGTCATTCTATTCTGGGGGGTGGGGTGGGGC
AGGACAGCAAGGGGGAGGATTGGGAAGACAATAGCAGGCATGCTGGGGATGCGGTGGGCTCTATGGCTTC
TGAGGCGGAAAGAACCAGCTGGGGCTCTAGGGGGTATCCCC
[124 nt withheld, positions 2562-2685]
C
[91 nt withheld, positions 2687-2777]
AGGGTGATGGTTCACGTACCTAGAAGTTCCTATTCCGAAGTTCCTATTCTCTAGAAAGTATAGGAACTTC
CTTGGCCAAAAAGCCTGAACTCACCGCGACGTCTGTCGAGAAGTTTCTGATCGAAAAGTTCGACAGCGTC
TCCGACCTGATGCAGCTCTCGGAGGGCGAAGAATCTCGTGCTTTCAGCTTCGATGTAGGAGGGCGTGGAT
ATGTCCTGCGGGTAAATAGCTGCGCCGATGGTTTCTACAAAGATCGTTATGTTTATCGGCACTTTGCATC
GGCCGCGCTCCCGATTCCGGAAGTGCTTGACATTGGGGAGTTCAGCGAGAGCCTGACCTATTGCATCTCC
CGCCGTGCACAGGGTGTCACGTTGCAAGACCTGCCTGAAACCGAACTGCCCGCTGTTCTGCAGCCGGTCG
CGGAGGCCATGGATGCGATCGCTGCGGCCGATCTTAGCCAGACGAGCGGGTTCGGCCCATTCGGACCGCA
AGGAATCGGTCAATACACTACATGGCGTGATTTCATATGCGCGATTGCTGATCCCCATGTGTATCACTGG
CAAACTGTGATGGACGACACCGTCAGTGCGTCCGTCGCGCAGGCTCTCGATGAGCTGATGCTTTGGGCCG
AGGACTGCCCCGAAGTCCGGCACCTCGTGCACGCGGATTTCGGCTCCAACAATGTCCTGACGGACAATGG
CCGCATAACAGCGGTCATTGACTGGAGCGAGGCGATGTTCGGGGATTCCCAATACGAGGTCGCCAACATC
TTCTTCTGGAGGCCGTGGTTGGCTTGTATGGAGCAGCAGACGCGCTACTTCGAGCGGAGGCATCCGGAGC
TTGCAGGATCGCCGCGGCTCCGGGCGTATATGCTCCGCATTGGTCTTGACCAACTCTATCAGAGCTTGGT
TGACGGCAATTTCGATGATGCAGCTTGGGCGCAGGGTCGATGCGACGCAATCGTCCGATCCGGAGCCGGG
ACTGTCGGGCGTACACAAATCGCCCGCAGAAGCGCGGCCGTCTGGACCGATGGCTGTGTAGAAGTACTCG
CCGATAGTGGAAACCGACGCCCCAGCACTCGTCCGAGGGCAAAGGAATAGCACGTACTACGAGATTTCGA
TTCCACCGCCGCCTTCTATGAAAGGTTGGGCTTCGGAATCGTTTTCCGGGACGCCGGCTGGATGATCCTC
CAGCGCGGGGATCTCATGCTGGAGTTCTTCGCCCACCCCAACTTGTTTATTGCAGCTTATAATGGTTACA
AATAAAGCAATAGCATCACAAATTTCACAAATAAAGCATTTTTTTCACTGCATTCTAGTTGTGGTTTGTC
CAAACTCATCAATGTATCTTATCATGTCTGTATACCGTCGACCTCTAGCTAGAGCTTGGCGTAATCATGG
TCATAGCTGTTTCCTGTGTGAAATTGTTATCCGCTCACAATTCCACACAACATACGAGCCGGAAGCATAA
AGTGTAAAGCCTGGGGTGCCTAATGAGTGAGCTAACTCACATTAATTGCGTTGCGCTCACTGCCCGCTTT
CCAGTCGGGAAACCTGTCGTGCCAGCTGCATTAATGAATCGGCCAACGCGCGGGGAGAGGCGGTTTGCGT
ATTGGGCGCTCTTCCGCTTCCTCGCTCACTGACTCGCTGCGCTCGGTCGTTCGGCTGCGGCGAGCGGTAT
CAGCTCACTCAAAGGCGGTAATACGGTTATCCACAGAATCAGGGGATAACGCAGGAAAGAACATGTGAGC
AAAAGGCCAGCAAAAGGCCAGGAACCGTAAAAAGGCCGCGTTGCTGGCGTTTTTCCATAGGCTCCGCCCC
CCTGACGAGCATCACAAAAATCGACGCTCAAGTCAGAGGTGGCGAAACCCGACAGGACTATAAAGATACC
AGGCGTTTCCCCCTGGAAGCTCCCTCGTGCGCTCTCCTGTTCCGACCCTGCCGCTTACCGGATACCTGTC
CGCCTTTCTCCCTTCGGGAAGCGTGGCGCTTTCTCATAGCTCACGCTGTAGGTATCTCAGTTCGGTGTAG
GTCGTTCGCTCCAAGCTGGGCTGTGTGCACGAACCCCCCGTTCAGCCCGACCGCTGCGCCTTATCCGGTA
ACTATCGTCTTGAGTCCAACCCGGTAAGACACGACTTATCGCCACTGGCAGCAGCCACTGGTAACAGGAT
TAGCAGAGCGAGGTATGTAGGCGGTGCTACAGAGTTCTTGAAGTGGTGGCCTAACTACGGCTACACTAGA
AGAACAGTATTTGGTATCTGCGCTCTGCTGAAGCCAGTTACCTTCGGAAAAAGAGTTGGTAGCTCTTGAT
CCGGCAAACAAACCACCGCTGGTAGCGGTGGTTTTTTTGTTTGCAAGCAGCAGATTACGCGCAGAAAAAA
AGGATCTCAAGAAGATCCTTTGATCTTTTCTACGGGGTCTGACGCTCAGTGGAACGAAAACTCACGTTAA
GGGATTTTGGTCATGAGATTATCAAAAAGGATCTTCACCTAGATCCTTTTAAATTAAAAATGAAGTTTTA
AATCAATCTAAAGTATATATGAGTAAACTTGGTCTGACAGTTACCAATGCTTAATCAGTGAGGCACCTAT
CTCAGCGATCTGTCTATTTCGTTCATCCATAGTTGCCTGACTCCCCGTCGTGTAGATAACTACGATACGG
GAGGGCTTACCATCTGGCCCCAGTGCTGCAATGATACCGCGAGACCCACGCTCACCGGCTCCAGATTTAT
CAGCAATAAACCAGCCAGCCGGAAGGGCCGAGCGCAGAAGTGGTCCTGCAACTTTATCCGCCTCCATCCA
GTCTATTAATTGTTGCCGGGAAGCTAGAGTAAGTAGTTCGCCAGTTAATAGTTTGCGCAACGTTGTTGCC
ATTGCTACAGGCATCGTGGTGTCACGCTCGTCGTTTGGTATGGCTTCATTCAGCTCCGGTTCCCAACGAT
CAAGGCGAGTTACATGATCCCCCATGTTGTGCAAAAAAGCGGTTAGCTCCTTCGGTCCTCCGATCGTTGT
CAGAAGTAAGTTGGCCGCAGTGTTATCACTCATGGTTATGGCAGCACTGCATAATTCTCTTACTGTCATG
CCATCCGTAAGATGCTTTTCTGTGACTGGTGAGTACTCAACCAAGTCATTCTGAGAATAGTGTATGCGGC
GACCGAGTTGCTCTTGCCCGGCGTCAATACGGGATAATACCGCGCCACATAGCAGAACTTTAAAAGTGCT
CATCATTGGAAAACGTTCTTCGGGGCGAAAACTCTCAAGGATCTTACCGCTGTTGAGATCCAGTTCGATG
TAACCCACTCGTGCACCCAACTGATCTTCAGCATCTTTTACTTTCACCAGCGTTTCTGGGTGAGCAAAAA
CAGGAAGGCAAAATGCCGCAAAAAAGGGAATAAGGGCGACACGGAAATGTTGAATACTCATACTCTTCCT
TTTTCAATATTATTGAAGCATTTATCAGGGTTATTGTCTCATGAGCGGATACATATTTGAATGTATTTAG
AAAAATAAACAAATAGGGGTTCCGCGCACATTTCCCCGAAAAGTGCCACCTGACGTC
Features (pLannotate 1.2.2; 22 found; start..end, strand, type, name):
     28..80      -  misc_feature   bom (fragment): basis of mobility region from pBR322
    235..614     +  enhancer       CMV enhancer: human cytomegalovirus immediate early enhancer
    615..818     +  promoter       CMV promoter: human cytomegalovirus (CMV) immediate early promoter
    820..839     +  promoter       PLtetO-1 promoter (fragment): modified phage lambda PL promoter with tet operator sites (Lutz and Bujard, 1997)
    841..860     +  promoter       PLtetO-1 promoter (fragment): modified phage lambda PL promoter with tet operator sites (Lutz and Bujard, 1997)
    868..901     +  promoter       TRE3GV promoter (fragment): 3rd-generation Tet-responsive promoter that can be activated by binding of Tet-On® 3G, optimized for retroviral and lentiviral vectors
    990..1706    +  CDS            EGFP: EGFP is a basic (constitutively fluorescent) green fluorescent protein published in 1996, derived from Aequorea victoria. It is reported to be a rapidly-maturing weak dimer with moderate acid sensitivity.
   1716..2222    +  CDS            NFATC2IP (fragment): NF2IP_HUMAN - Also known as NIP45. Experimental evidence at protein level: Swiss-Prot protein existence level 1. In T-helper 2 (Th2) cells, regulates the magnitude of NFAT- driven transcription of a specific subset of cytokine genes, including IL3, IL4, IL5 and IL13, but not IL2. Recruits PRMT1 to the IL4 promoter; this leads to enhancement of histone H4 'Arg-3'-methylation and facilitates subsequent histone acetylation at the IL4 locus, thus promotes robust cytokine expression (By similarity). Down-regulates formation of poly-SUMO chains by UBE2I/UBC9 (By similarity). From Homo sapiens (Human
   2292..2516    +  polyA_signal   bGH poly(A) signal: bovine growth hormone polyadenylation signal
   2520..2541    +  promoter       SV40 promoter (fragment): SV40 enhancer and early promoter
   2562..2795    +  rep_origin     f1 ori (fragment) (sequence partly withheld): f1 bacteriophage origin of replication; arrow indicates direction of (+) strand synthesis
   2800..2847    +  protein_bind   FRT: FLP-mediated recombination occurs in the 8-bp core sequence TCTAGAAA (Turan and Bode, 2011). FLP recombinase from the Saccharomyces cerevisiae 2μ plasmid
   2855..3877    +  CDS            HygR: hygromycin B phosphotransferase confers resistance to hygromycin
   3887..4012    +  CDS            ble (fragment): BLE_KLEPN - Experimental evidence at protein level: Swiss-Prot protein existence level 1. Binding protein with a strong affinity to the bleomycin family of antibiotics. Binds to CL990; an antimitotic-antibiotic compound. From Klebsiella pneumoniae.
   4007..4128    +  polyA_signal   SV40 poly(A) signal: SV40 polyadenylation signal
   4201..4217    -  protein_bind   lac operator: The lac repressor binds to the lac operator to inhibit transcription in E. coli. This inhibition can be relieved by adding lactose or isopropyl-β-D-thiogalactopyranoside (IPTG). lac repressor encoded by lacI
   4225..4255    -  promoter       lac promoter: promoter for the E. coli lac operon
   4270..4291    -  protein_bind   CAP binding site: CAP binding activates transcription in the presence of cAMP. E. coli catabolite activator protein
   4304..4396    -  CDS            lacI (fragment): lac repressor; lacI; The lac repressor binds to the lac operator to inhibit transcription in E. coli. This inhibition can be relieved by adding lactose or isopropyl-β-D-thiogalactopyranoside (IPTG).
   4579..5167    -  rep_origin     ori: high-copy-number ColE1/pMB1/pBR322/pUC origin of replication
   5338..6198    -  CDS            AmpR: β-lactamase; bla; confers resistance to ampicillin, carbenicillin, and related antibiotics
   6199..6303    -  promoter       AmpR promoter: bla
