[The description below was written by a language model from this plasmid's Addgene catalogue record and pLannotate feature annotations shown in this document.]
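Description:
pcDNA5-FRT/T0-eGFP-SLD1+SLD2 is a 6.3 kb mammalian expression plasmid built on a pcDNA5/FRT/TO-type backbone that already carries eGFP. It is propagated in E. coli through a high-copy ColE1/pUC origin and an ampicillin resistance gene. The remaining bacterial annotations (fragments of bom, f1 ori, lacI and ble, plus the lac promoter/operator region) appear to be backbone remnants rather than functional parts of the design.

The payload is a 510 bp fragment of human NFATC2IP (also called NIP45) that lacks amino acids 1-250 and so encodes only the two C-terminal SUMO-like domains, SLD1 and SLD2 (residues 251-419). It is fused downstream of EGFP, giving an N-terminally tagged protein. Transcription comes from the CMV immediate early enhancer and promoter and ends at a bovine growth hormone polyadenylation signal. Directly after the CMV promoter the annotation tool picked up two short tet-operator-containing matches. These fit the "TO" design, in which tandem tet operators make CMV-driven expression repressible by the Tet repressor and inducible with tetracycline or doxycycline in cells that express that repressor.

Downstream, an FRT site sits immediately ahead of the hygromycin phosphotransferase coding sequence, which is followed by an SV40 poly(A) signal, and no complete promoter is annotated in front of the gene. This arrangement is typical of Flp-mediated integration systems: recombination into a genomic FRT landing site is expected to place the hygromycin gene under a resident promoter, so that stable, single-site integrants can be selected. The construct is suited to transient or stable, potentially inducible expression of the GFP-tagged SLD1+SLD2 fragment. Likely applications include localisation, interaction or domain-function studies of NFATC2IP, which the associated work links to SUMO-dependent genome integrity.
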