Addgene plasmid #221443: pcDNA5-FRT/T0-eGFP-SLD1+SLD2
Purpose: Mammalian expression vector of egFP tagged NFATC2IP ORF SUMO-like domain 1 and SUMO-like domain 2 (SLD1+SLD2, aa 251-419)
Depositing lab: Daniel Durocher. Depositing organization: Sinai Health System. Publication: NFATC2IP is a mediator of SUMO-dependent genome integrity. Cho T, Hoeg L, Setiaputra D, Durocher D. Genes Dev. 2024 Apr 17;38(5-6):233-252. doi: 10.1101/gad.350914.123. PubMed 38503515.
Backbone
  Vector backbone: pcDNA5-eGFP-FRT-T0
  Backbone manufacturer: ThermoFisher
  Backbone size w/o insert (bp): 5824
  Total vector size (bp): 6334
  Vector type: Mammalian Expression
  Selectable markers: Hygromycin
Growth in bacteria
  Bacterial resistance: Ampicillin, 100 μg/mL
  Growth temperature: 37°C
  Growth strain: DH5alpha
  Copy number: High Copy
Gene/Insert
  Gene/Insert name: NFATC2IP
  Species: H. sapiens (human)
  Insert size (bp): 510
  Mutation: Amino acids 1-250 of NFATC2IP deleted
  Entrez Gene: NFATC2IP (a.k.a. ESC2, NIP45, RAD60)
  Promoter: CMV
  Tag / fusion protein: eGFP (N terminal on insert)
  Cloning method: Other
  Sequencing primers: 5′ cgcaaatgggcggtaggcgtg
Terms and licenses: Academic/Nonprofit Terms; Industry Terms: Not Available to Industry
How to cite: pcDNA5-FRT/T0-eGFP-SLD1+SLD2 was a gift from Daniel Durocher (Addgene plasmid # 221443 ; http://n2t.net/addgene:221443 ; RRID:Addgene_221443)
